Addgene plasmid #213027: pMT870 human L1 RT- (ORF2p D702Y) ORF2p-3xFlag (ORFeus-Hs, CMV promoter) in pCEP4 Puro (derivative of pMT646)
Purpose: Expresses reverse transcriptase dead (RT- ORF2p D702Y) full length human LINE-1 in human cells (codon optimized ORFeus-Hs), with a C-terminal 3xFlag tag on ORF2
Depositing lab: Martin S. Taylor. Depositing organization: Massachusetts General Hospital. Publication: Structures, functions and adaptations of the human LINE-1 ORF2 protein. Baldwin ET, van Eeuwen T, Hoyos D, Zalevsky A, Tchesnokov EP, Sanchez R, Miller BD, Di Stefano LH, Ruiz FX, Hancock M, Isik E, Mendez-Dorantes C, Walpole T, Nichols C, Wan P, Riento K, Halls-Kass R, Augustin M, Lammens A, Jestel A, Upla P, Xibinaku K, Congreve S, Hennink M, Rogala KB, Schneider AM, Fairman JE, Christensen SM, Desrosiers B, Bisacchi GS, Saunders OL, Hafeez N, Miao W, Kapeller R, Zaller DM, Sali A, Weichenrieder O, Burns KH, Gotte M, Rout MP, Arnold E, Greenbaum BD, Romero DL, LaCava J, Taylor MS. Nature. 2024 Feb;626(7997):194-206. doi: 10.1038/s41586-023-06947-z. Epub 2023 Dec 14. PubMed 38096902.
Backbone
  Vector backbone: pCEP4 Puro
  Backbone manufacturer: Invitrogen (modified)
  Backbone size w/o insert (bp): 9879
  Total vector size (bp): 15135
  Modifications to backbone: Hygro replaced with Puro
  Vector type: Mammalian Expression
  Selectable markers: Puromycin
Growth in bacteria
  Bacterial resistance: Ampicillin, 100 μg/mL
  Growth temperature: 37°C
  Growth strain: DH5alpha
  Copy number: High Copy
Gene/Insert
  Gene/Insert name: Human LINE-1 (ORFeus-Hs codon optimized sequence, RT- D702Y) with ORF2-3xFlag (alt name: RT- LINE-1)
  Species: H. sapiens (human)
  Insert size (bp): 5256
  Mutation: D702Y (RT- reverse transcriptase catalytic dead)
  GenBank ID: AAC51271.1
  Promoter: CMV
  Tag / fusion protein: 3xFlag (ORF2p) (C terminal on insert)
  Cloning method: Gibson Cloning
  Sequencing primers: 5′ CMV_Forward; 3′ T7 Term
Terms and licenses: Academic/Nonprofit Terms; Industry Terms: Not Available to Industry
Depositor comments: The construct is based on the synthetic L1 ORFeus-Hs sequence generated in the lab of Jef Boeke (see W. An et al., Mobile DNA 2, 2011 https://doi.org/10.1186/1759-8753-2-2)
How to cite: pMT870 human L1 RT- (ORF2p D702Y) ORF2p-3xFlag (ORFeus-Hs, CMV promoter) in pCEP4 Puro (derivative of pMT646) was a gift from Martin S. Taylor (Addgene plasmid # 213027 ; http://n2t.net/addgene:213027 ; RRID:Addgene_213027)
