[The description below was written by a language model from this plasmid's Addgene catalogue record and pLannotate feature annotations shown in this document.]
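Description:
pMT870 is an episomal mammalian expression plasmid built on a modified pCEP4 backbone in which the original hygromycin marker has been replaced by a puromycin cassette. In E. coli it is maintained through a high-copy ColE1/pUC-type origin and selected with ampicillin via the β-lactamase gene. In human cells it persists as a replicating episome because it carries the Epstein-Barr virus oriP origin together with the EBNA1 gene, whose product tethers and replicates oriP plasmids. Transfected cells are selected with puromycin N-acetyltransferase driven by the mouse PGK promoter and terminated by the PGK polyadenylation signal. Several short annotated fragments (rop, TcR, tet promoter, EBV gL and BRRF2, SV40 large T) appear to be backbone remnants rather than functional units. The catalogue lists a total size of about 15.1 kb, closely matching the sequenced record.

The payload is a full-length human LINE-1 coding unit in the synthetic, codon-optimized ORFeus-Hs form, transcribed from the CMV immediate early enhancer/promoter, with an SV40 poly(A) signal annotated downstream. It retains the native bicistronic arrangement: ORF1p, the nucleic acid chaperone that binds the L1 transcript, followed by ORF2p, which provides the endonuclease and reverse transcriptase activities. ORF2p carries a C-terminal 3xFLAG epitope for detection and affinity capture. It also bears the D702Y substitution, which inactivates the reverse transcriptase catalytic site, so target-primed reverse transcription, and therefore retrotransposition, should be blocked. A derivative of pMT646, the plasmid expresses RT-dead LINE-1 in human cells. The record does not detail specific assays, but such a construct would typically be used as a catalytically inactive comparison in studies of ORF2p function and L1 ribonucleoprotein composition.
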