Features (pLannotate 1.2.2; 21 found; start..end, strand, type, name):
      4..383     +  enhancer       CMV enhancer: human cytomegalovirus immediate early enhancer
    385..584     +  promoter       CMV promoter: human cytomegalovirus (CMV) immediate early promoter
    676..1689    +  CDS            L1RE1: LORF1_HUMAN - Also known as LRE1. Experimental evidence at protein level: Swiss-Prot protein existence level 1. Nucleic acid-binding protein which is essential for retrotransposition of LINE-1 elements in the genome. Functions as a nucleic acid chaperone binding its own transcript and therefore preferentially mobilizing the transcript from which they are encoded. From Homo sapiens (Human).
   1756..5580    +  CDS            LORF2_HUMAN: Experimental evidence at protein level: Swiss-Prot protein existence level 1. Has a reverse transcriptase activity required for target- primed reverse transcription of the LINE-1 element mRNA, a crucial step in LINE-1 retrotransposition. Has also an endonuclease activity that allows the introduction of nicks in the chromosomal target DNA. Cleaves DNA in AT-rich regions between a 5' stretch of purines and a 3' stretch of pyrimidines, corresponding to sites of LINE-1 integration in the genome. From Homo sapiens (Human).
   5629..5694    +  CDS            3xFLAG: three tandem FLAG® epitope tags, followed by an enterokinase cleavage site
   5904..6038    -  polyA_signal   SV40 poly(A) signal: SV40 polyadenylation signal
   6061..6144    -  CDS            large T antigen (fragment): large T antigen from SV40 (simian virus 40)
   6147..6187    +  CDS            rop (fragment): Rop protein, which maintains plasmids at low copy number; rop
   6767..8556    -  rep_origin     oriP: Epstein-Barr virus oriP replication origin (Yates et al., 2000)
   8557..8775    -  CDS            gL (fragment): GL_EBVB9 - Experimental evidence at protein level: Swiss-Prot protein existence level 1. The heterodimer glycoprotein H-glycoprotein L is required for the fusion of viral and plasma membranes leading to virus entry into the host cell. Acts as a functional inhibitor of gH and maintains gH in an inhibited form. Upon binding to host integrins, gL dissociates from gH leading to activation of the viral fusion glycoproteins gB and gH. Fusion of EBV with B-lymphocytes requires the additional receptor- binding protein gp42, which forms a complex with gH/gL. The heterodimer gH/gL targets also host EPHA
   8858..10754   -  CDS            EBNA1: Epstein-Barr nuclear antigen 1, also known as EBNA-1 crucial for latent viral infection, and for episomal amplification of vectors containing the oriP origin (Okita et al., 2013)
  10792..11136   -  CDS            BRRF2_EBVB9 (fragment): Protein inferred from homology: Swiss-Prot protein existence level 3. From Epstein-Barr virus (strain B95-8) (HHV-4) (Human herpesvirus 4).
  11139..11162   -  promoter       tet promoter (fragment): E. coli promoter for tetracycline efflux protein gene
  11275..11379   +  promoter       AmpR promoter: bla
  11380..12240   +  CDS            AmpR: β-lactamase; bla; confers resistance to ampicillin, carbenicillin, and related antibiotics
  12411..12999   +  rep_origin     ori: high-copy-number ColE1/pMB1/pBR322/pUC origin of replication
  13045..13168   -  CDS            TcR (fragment): tetracycline efflux protein; tet; confers resistance to tetracycline
  13194..13693   +  promoter       PGK promoter: mouse phosphoglycerate kinase 1 promoter
  13733..14332   +  CDS            PuroR: puromycin N-acetyltransferase; pac from Streptomyces alboniger; confers resistance to puromycin
  14410..14862   +  polyA_signal   PGK poly(A) signal: mouse phosphoglycerate kinase 1 polyadenylation signal
  14911..14936   -  CDS            bla(M) (fragment): β-lactamase lacking the signal sequence; bla(M); allows cytosolic expression of β-lactamase
>Addgene plasmid #213027 | pMT870 human L1 RT- (ORF2p D702Y) ORF2p-3xFlag (ORFeus-Hs, CMV promoter) in pCEP4 Puro (derivative of pMT646) | addgene full sequence | sequence record 452358 | Addgene NGS Result
GTTGACATTGATTATTGACTAGTTATTAATAGTAATCAATTACGGGGTCATTAGTTCATAGCCCATATAT
GGAGTTCCGCGTTACATAACTTACGGTAAATGGCCCGCCTGGCTGACCGCCCAACGACCCCCGCCCATTG
ACGTCAATAATGACGTATGTTCCCATAGTAACGCCAATAGGGACTTTCCATTGACGTCAATGGGTGGAGT
ATTTACGGTAAACTGCCCACTTGGCAGTACATCAAGTGTATCATATGCCAAGTCCGCCCCCTATTGACGT
CAATGACGGTAAATGGCCCGCCTGGCATTATGCCCAGTACATGACCTTACGGGACTTTCCTACTTGGCAG
TACATCTACGTATTAGTCATCGCTATTACCATGGTGATGCGGTTTTGGCAGTACACCAATGGGCGTGGAT
AGCGGTTTGACTCACGGGGATTTCCAAGTCTCCACCCCATTGACGTCAATGGGAGTTTGTTTTGGCACCA
AAATCAACGGGACTTTCCAAAATGTCGTAATAACCCCGCCCCGTTGACGCAAATGGGCGGTAGGCGTGTA
CGGTGGGAGGTCTATATAAGCAGAGCTCGTTTAGTGAACCGTCAGATCTCTAGAAGCTGGGTACCAGCTG
CTAGCAAGCTTGCTAGCGGCCGCGTTTAAACTTAATTAAGCCACCATGGGCAAGAAGCAGAACCGCAAGA
CCGGCAACAGCAAGACCCAGAGCGCCAGCCCCCCCCCCAAGGAGCGCAGCAGCAGCCCCGCCACCGAGCA
GAGCTGGATGGAGAACGACTTCGACGAGCTGCGCGAGGAGGGCTTCCGCCGCAGCAACTACAGCGAGCTG
CGCGAGGACATCCAGACCAAGGGCAAGGAGGTGGAGAACTTCGAGAAGAACCTGGAGGAGTGCATCACCC
GCATCACCAACACCGAGAAGTGCCTGAAGGAGCTGATGGAGCTGAAGACCAAGGCCCGCGAGCTGCGCGA
GGAGTGCCGCAGCCTGCGCAGCCGCTGCGACCAATTGGAGGAGCGCGTGAGCGCCATGGAGGACGAGATG
AACGAGATGAAGCGCGAGGGCAAGTTCCGCGAGAAGCGCATCAAGCGCAACGAGCAGAGCCTGCAGGAGA
TCTGGGACTACGTGAAGCGCCCCAACCTGCGCCTGATCGGCGTGCCCGAGAGCGACGTGGAGAACGGCAC
CAAGCTGGAGAACACCCTGCAGGACATCATCCAGGAGAACTTCCCCAACCTGGCCCGCCAGGCCAACGTG
CAGATCCAGGAGATCCAGCGCACCCCCCAGCGCTACAGCAGCCGCCGCGCCACCCCCCGCCACATCATCG
TGCGCTTCACCAAGGTGGAGATGAAGGAGAAGATGCTGCGCGCCGCCCGCGAGAAGGGCCGCGTGACCCT
GAAGGGCAAGCCCATCCGTCTCACCGCCGACCTGAGCGCCGAGACCCTGCAGGCCCGCCGCGAGTGGGGC
CCCATCTTCAACATCCTGAAGGAGAAGAACTTCCAGCCCCGCATCAGCTACCCCGCCAAGCTGAGCTTCA
TCAGCGAGGGCGAGATCAAGTACTTCATCGACAAGCAGATGCTGCGCGACTTCGTGACCACCCGCCCCGC
CCTGAAGGAGCTGCTGAAGGAGGCCCTGAACATGGAGCGCAACAACCGCTACCAGCCCCTGCAGAACCAC
GCCAAGATGTAAAGACCATCGAGACTAGGAAGAAACTGCATCAACTAATGAGCAAAATCAGGCGCGCCCA
TCATAATGACCGGCAGCAACAGCCACATCACCATCCTGACCCTGAACATCAACGGCCTGAACAGCGCCAT
CAAGCGCCACCGCCTGGCCAGCTGGATCAAGAGCCAGGACCCCAGCGTGTGCTGCATCCAGGAGACCCAC
CTGACCTGCCGCGACACCCACCGCCTGAAGATCAAGGGCTGGCGCAAGATCTACCAGGCCAACGGCAAGC
AGAAGAAGGCCGGCGTGGCCATCCTGGTGAGCGACAAGACCGACTTCAAGCCCACCAAGATCAAGCGCGA
CAAGGAGGGCCACTACATCATGGTGAAGGGCAGCATCCAGCAGGAGGAGCTGACCATCCTGAACATCTAC
GCCCCCAACACCGGTGCCCCCCGCTTCATCAAGCAGGTGCTGAGCGACCTGCAGCGCGACCTGGACAGCC
ACACCCTGATCATGGGCGACTTCAACACCCCCCTGAGCACCCTGGACCGCAGCACCCGCCAGAAGGTGAA
CAAGGACACCCAGGAGCTGAACAGCGCCCTGCACCAGGCCGACCTGATCGACATCTACCGCACCCTGCAC
CCCAAGAGCACCGAGTACACCTTCTTCAGCGCCCCCCACCACACCTACAGCAAGATCGACCACATCGTGG
GCAGCAAGGCCCTGCTGAGCAAGTGCAAGCGCACCGAGATCATCACCAACTACCTGAGCGACCACAGCGC
CATCAAGCTGGAGCTGCGCATCAAGAACCTGACCCAGAGCCGCAGCACCACCTGGAAGCTGAACAACCTG
CTGCTGAACGACTACTGGGTGCACAACGAGATGAAGGCCGAGATCAAGATGTTCTTCGAAACCAACGAGA
ACAAGGACACCACCTACCAGAACCTGTGGGACGCCTTCAAGGCCGTGTGCCGCGGCAAGTTCATCGCCCT
GAACGCCTACAAGCGCAAGCAGGAGCGCAGCAAGATCGACACCCTGACCAGCCAGCTGAAGGAGCTGGAG
AAGCAGGAGCAGACCCACAGCAAGGCCAGCCGCCGCCAGGAGATCACCAAGATCCGCGCCGAGCTGAAGG
AGATCGAGACCCAGAAGACCCTGCAGAAGATCAACGAGTCGCGAAGCTGGTTCTTCGAGCGCATCAACAA
GATCGACCGCCCCCTGGCCCGCCTGATCAAGAAGAAGCGCGAGAAGAACCAGATCGACACCATCAAGAAC
GACAAGGGCGACATCACCACCGACCCCACCGAGATCCAGACCACCATCCGCGAGTACTACAAGCACCTGT
ACGCCAACAAGCTGGAGAACCTGGAGGAGATGGACACCTTCCTGGACACCTACACCCTGCCCCGCCTGAA
CCAGGAGGAGGTGGAGAGCCTGAACCGCCCCATCACCGGCAGCGAGATCGTGGCCATCATCAACAGCCTG
CCCACCAAGAAGAGCCCCGGCCCCGACGGCTTCACCGCCGAGTTCTACCAGCGCTACAAGGAGGAGCTGG
TGCCCTTCCTGCTGAAGCTGTTCCAAAGCATCGAGAAGGAGGGCATCCTGCCCAACAGCTTCTACGAGGC
CAGCATCATCCTGATCCCCAAGCCCGGCCGCGACACCACCAAGAAGGAGAACTTCCGCCCCATCAGCCTG
ATGAACATCGACGCCAAGATCCTGAACAAGATCCTGGCCAACCGCATCCAGCAGCACATCAAGAAGCTGA
TCCACCACGACCAGGTGGGCTTCATCCCCGGGATGCAGGGCTGGTTCAACATCCGCAAGAGCATCAACGT
GATCCAGCACATCAACCGCGCCAAGGACAAGAACCACATGATCATCAGCATCGACGCCGAGAAGGCCTTC
GACAAGATCCAGCAGCCCTTCATGCTGAAGACCCTGAACAAGCTGGGCATCGACGGCACCTACTTCAAGA
TCATCCGCGCCATCTACGACAAGCCCACCGCCAACATCATCCTGAACGGCCAGAAGCTGGAGGCCTTCCC
CCTGAAGACCGGCACGCGTCAGGGCTGCCCCCTGAGCCCCCTGCTGTTCAACATCGTGCTGGAGGTGCTG
GCCCGCGCCATCCGCCAGGAGAAGGAGATCAAGGGCATCCAGCTGGGCAAGGAGGAGGTGAAGCTGAGCC
TGTTCGCCTACGACATGATCGTGTACCTGGAGAACCCCATCGTGAGCGCCCAGAACCTGCTGAAGCTGAT
CAGCAACTTCAGCAAGGTGAGCGGCTACAAGATCAACGTGCAGAAGAGCCAGGCCTTCCTGTACACCAAC
AACCGCCAGACCGAGAGCCAGATCATGGGCGAGCTGCCCTTCACCATCGCTAGCAAGCGCATCAAGTACC
TGGGCATCCAGCTGACCCGCGACGTGAAGGACCTGTTCAAGGAGAACTACAAGCCCCTGCTGAAGGAGAT
CAAGGAGGAGACCAACAAGTGGAAGAACATCCCCTGCAGCTGGGTGGGCCGCATCAACATCGTGAAGATG
GCCATCCTGCCCAAGGTGATCTACCGCTTCAACGCCATCCCCATCAAGCTGCCCATGACCTTCTTCACCG
AGCTGGAGAAGACCACCCTGAAGTTCATCTGGAACCAGAAGCGCGCCCGCATCGCCAAGAGCATCCTGAG
CCAGAAGAACAAGGCCGGCGGCATCACCCTGCCCGACTTCAAGCTGTACTACAAGGCCACCGTGACCAAG
ACCGCCTGGTACTGGTACCAGAACCGCGATATCGACCAGTGGAACCGCACCGAGCCCAGCGAGATCATGC
CCCACATCTACAACTACCTGATCTTCGACAAGCCCGAGAAGAACAAGCAGTGGGGCAAGGACAGCCTGTT
CAACAAGTGGTGCTGGGAGAACTGGCTGGCCATCTGCCGCAAGCTGAAGCTGGACCCCTTCCTGACCCCC
TACACCAAGATCAACAGCCGCTGGATCAAGGACCTGAACGTGAAGCCCAAGACCATCAAGACCCTGGAGG
AGAACCTGGGCATCACCATCCAGGACATCGGCGTGGGCAAGGACTTCATGAGCAAGACCCCCAAGGCCAT
GGCCACCAAGGACAAGATCGACAAGTGGGACCTGATCAAGCTGAAGAGCTTCTGCACCGCCAAGGAGACC
ACCATCCGCGTGAACCGCCAGCCCACCACCTGGGAGAAGATCTTCGCCACCTACAGCAGCGACAAGGGCC
TGATCAGCCGCATCTACAACGAGCTGAAGCAGATCTACAAGAAGAAGACCAACAACCCCATCAAGAAGTG
GGCCAAGGACATGAACCGCCACTTCAGCAAGGAGGACATCTACGCCGCCAAGAAGCATATGAAGAAGTGC
AGCAGCAGCCTGGCCATCCGCGAGATGCAGATCAAGACCACCATGCGCTACCACCTGACCCCCGTGCGCA
TGGCCATCATCAAGAAGAGCGGCAACAACCGCTGCTGGCGCGGCTGCGGCGAGATCGGCACCCTGCTGCA
CTGCTGGTGGGACTGCAAGCTGGTGCAGCCCCTGTGGAAGAGCGTGTGGCGCTTCCTGCGCGACCTGGAG
CTGGAGATCCCCTTCGACCCCGCCATCCCCCTGCTGGGCATCTACCCCAACGAGTACAAGAGCTGCTGCT
ACAAGGACACCTGCACCCGCATGTTCATCGCCGCCCTGTTCACCATCGCCAAGACCTGGAACCAGCCCAA
GTGCCCCACCATGATCGATTGGATCAAGAAGATGTGGCACATCTACACCATGGAGTACTACGCCGCCATC
AAGAACGACGAGTTCATCAGCTTCGTGGGCACCTGGATGAAGCTGGAGACCATCATCCTGAGCAAGCTGA
GCCAGGAGCAGAAGACCAAGCACCGCATCTTCAGCCTGATCGGCGGCAACGGCGGCGGCAGCGGCGGCGG
CAGCCTGGAAGTTCTGTTCCAGGGGCCCGACTACAAAGACCATGACGGTGATTATAAAGATCATGACATC
GATTACAAGGATGACGATGACAAGTAGACAATGAGATCACATGGACACAGGAAGGGGAATATCACACTCT
GGGGACTGTGGTGGGGTCGGGGGAGGGGGGAGGGATAGCATTGGGAGATATACCTAATGCTAGATGACAC
ATTAGTGGGTGCAGCGCACCAGCATGGCACATGTATACATATGTAACTAACCTGCACAATGTGCACATGT
ACCCTAAAACTTAGAGTATAATGGATCCAGACATGATAAGATACATTGATGAGTTTGGACAAACCACAAC
TAGAATGCAGTGAAAAAAATGCTTTATTTGTGAAATTTGTGATGCTATTGCTTTATTTGTAACCATTATA
AGCTGCAATAAACAAGTTAACAACAACAATTGCATTCATTTTATGTTTCAGGTTCAGGGGGAGGTGTGGG
AGGTTTTTTAAAGCAAGTAAAACCTCTACAAATGTGGTATGGCTGATTATGATCCGGCTGCCTCGCGCGT
TTCGGTGATGACGGTGAAAACCTCTGACACATGCAGCTCCCGGAGACGGTCACAGCTTGTCTGTAAGCGG
ATGCCGGGAGCAGACAAGCCCGTCAGGGCGCGTCAGCGGGTGTTGGCGGGTGTCGGGGCGCAGCCATGAG
GTCGATCGACTCTAGAGGATCGATCCCCGCCCCGGACGAACTAAACCTGACTACGACATCTCTGCCCCTT
CTTCGCGGGGCAGTGCATGTAATCCCTTCAGTTGGTTGGTACAACTTGCCAACTGGGCCCTGTTCCACAT
GTGACACGGGGGGGGACCAAACACAAAGGGGTTCTCTGACTGTAGTTGACATCCTTATAAATGGATGTGC
ACATTTGCCAACACTGAGTGGCTTTCATCCTGGAGCAGACTTTGCAGTCTGTGGACTGCAACACAACATT
GCCTTTATGTGTAACTCTTGGCTGAAGCTCTTACACCAATGCTGGGGGACATGTACCTCCCAGGGGCCCA
GGAAGACTACGGGAGGCTACACCAACGTCAATCAGAGGGGCCTGTGTAGCTACCGATAAGCGGACCCTCA
AGAGGGCATTAGCAATAGTGTTTATAAGGCCCCCTTGTTAACCCTAAACGGGTAGCATATGCTTCCCGGG
TAGTAGTATATACTATCCAGACTAACCCTAATTCAATAGCATATGTTACCCAACGGGAAGCATATGCTAT
CGAATTAGGGTTAGTAAAAGGGTCCTAAGGAACAGCGATATCTCCCACCCCATGAGCTGTCACGGTTTTA
TTTACATGGGGTCAGGATTCCACGAGGGTAGTGAACCATTTTAGTCACAAGGGCAGTGGCTGAAGATCAA
GGAGCGGGCAGTGAACTCTCCTGAATCTTCGCCTGCTTCTTCATTCTCCTTCGTTTAGCTAATAGAATAA
CTGCTGAGTTGTGAACAGTAAGGTGTATGTGAGGTGCTCGAAAACAAGGTTTCAGGTGACGCCCCCAGAA
TAAAATTTGGACGGGGGGTTCAGTGGTGGCATTGTGCTATGACACCAATATAACCCTCACAAACCCCTTG
GGCAATAAATACTAGTGTAGGAATGAAACATTCTGAATATCTTTAACAATAGAAATCCATGGGGTGGGGA
CAAGCCGTAAAGACTGGATGTCCATCTCACACGAATTTATGGCTATGGGCAACACATAATCCTAGTGCAA
TATGATACTGGGGTTATTAAGATGTGTCCCAGGCAGGGACCAAGACAGGTGAACCATGTTGTTACACTCT
ATTTGTAACAAGGGGAAAGAGAGTGGACGCCGACAGCAGCGGACTCCACTGGTTGTCTCTAACACCCCCG
AAAATTAAACGGGGCTCCACGCCAATGGGGCCCATAAACAAAGACAAGTGGCCACTCTTTTTTTTGAAAT
TGTGGAGTGGGGGCACGCGTCAGCCCCCACACGCCGCCCTGCGGTTTTGGACTGTAAAATAAGGGTGTAA
TAACTTGGCTGATTGTAACCCCGCTAACCACTGCGGTCAAACCACTTGCCCACAAAACCACTAATGGCAC
CCCGGGGAATACCTGCATAAGTAGGTGGGCGGGCCAAGATAGGGGCGCGATTGCTGCGATCTGGAGGACA
AATTACACACACTTGCGCCTGAGCGCCAAGCACAGGGTTGTTGGTCCTCATATTCACGAGGTCGCTGAGA
GCACGGTGGGCTAATGTTGCCATGGGTAGCATATACTACCCAAATATCTGGATAGCATATGCTATCCTAA
TCTATATCTGGGTAGCATAGGCTATCCTAATCTATATCTGGGTAGCATATGCTATCCTAATCTATATCTG
GGTAGTATATGCTATCCTAATTTATATCTGGGTAGCATAGGCTATCCTAATCTATATCTGGGTAGCATAT
GCTATCCTAATCTATATCTGGGTAGTATATGCTATCCTAATCTGTATCCGGGTAGCATATGCTATCCTAA
TAGAGATTAGGGTAGTATATGCTATCCTAATTTATATCTGGGTAGCATATACTACCCAAATATCTGGATA
GCATATGCTATCCTAATCTATATCTGGGTAGCATATGCTATCCTAATCTATATCTGGGTAGCATAGGCTA
TCCTAATCTATATCTGGGTAGCATATGCTATCCTAATCTATATCTGGGTAGTATATGCTATCCTAATTTA
TATCTGGGTAGCATAGGCTATCCTAATCTATATCTGGGTAGCATATGCTATCCTAATCTATATCTGGGTA
GTATATGCTATCCTAATCTGTATCCGGGTAGCATATGCTATCCTCATGCATATACAGTCAGCATATGATA
CCCAGTAGTAGAGTGGGAGTGCTATCCTTTGCATATGCCGCCACCTCCCAAGGGGGCGTGAATTTTCGCT
GCTTGTCCTTTTCCTGCTGGTTGCTCCCATTCTTAGGTGAATTTAAGGAGGCCAGGCTAAAGCCGTCGCA
TGTCTGATTGCTCACCAGGTAAATGTCGCTAATGTTTTCCAACGCGAGAAGGTGTTGAGCGCGGAGCTGA
GTGACGTGACAACATGGGTATGCCCAATTGCCCCATGTTGGGAGGACGAAAATGGTGACAAGACAGATGG
CCAGAAATACACCAACAGCACGCATGATGTCTACTGGGGATTTATTCTTTAGTGCGGGGGAATACACGGC
TTTTAATACGATTGAGGGCGTCTCCTAACAAGTTACATCACTCCTGCCCTTCCTCACCCTCATCTCCATC
ACCTCCTTCATCTCCGTCATCTCCGTCATCACCCTCCGCGGCAGCCCCTTCCACCATAGGTGGAAACCAG
GGAGGCAAATCTACTCCATCGTCAAAGCTGCACACAGTCACCCTGATATTGCAGGTAGGAGCGGGCTTTG
TCATAACAAGGTCCTTAATCGCATCCTTCAAAACCTCAGCAAATATATGAGTTTGTAAAAAGACCATGAA
ATAACAGACAATGGACTCCCTTAGCGGGCCAGGTTGTGGGCCGGGTCCAGGGGCCATTCCAAAGGGGAGA
CGACTCAATGGTGTAAGACGACATTGTGGAATAGCAAGGGCAGTTCCTCGCCTTAGGTTGTAAAGGGAGG
TCTTACTACCTCCATATACGAACACACCGGCGACCCAAGTTCCTTCGTCGGTAGTCCTTTCTACGTGACT
CCTAGCCAGGAGAGCTCTTAAACCTTCTGCAATGTTCTCAAATTTCGGGTTGGAACCTCCTTGACCACGA
TGCTTTCCAAACCACCCTCCTTTTTTGCGCCTGCCTCCATCACCCTGACCCCGGGGTCCAGTGCTTGGGC
CTTCTCCTGGGTCATCTGCGGGGCCCTGCTCTATCGCTCCCGGGGGCACGTCAGGCTCACCATCTGGGCC
ACCTTCTTGGTGGTATTCAAAATAATCGGCTTCCCCTACAGGGTGGAAAAATGGCCTTCTACCTGGAGGG
GGCCTGCGCGGTGGAGACCCGGATGATGATGACTGACTACTGGGACTCCTGGGCCTCTTTTCTCCACGTC
CACGACCTCTCCCCCTGGCTCTTTCACGACTTCCCCCCCTGGCTCTTTCACGTCCTCTACCCCGGCGGCC
TCCACTACCTCCTCGACCCCGGCCTCCACTACCTCCTCGACCCCGGCCTCCACTGCCTCCTCGACCCCGG
CCTCCACCTCCTGCTCCTGCCCCTCCTGCTCCTGCCCCTCCTCCTGCTCCTGCCCCTCCTGCCCCTCCTG
CTCCTGCCCCTCCCTCCTGCTCCTGCCCCTCCTGCCCCTCCTCCTGCTCCTGCCCCTCCTGCCCCTCCTC
CTGCTCCTGCCCCTCCTGCCCCTCCTGCTCCTGCCCCTCCTGCCCCTCCTGCTCCTGCCCCTCCTGCCCC
TCCTGCTCCTGCCCCTCCTGCTCCTGCCCCTCCTGCTCCTGCCCCTCCTGCTCCTGCCCCTCCTGCCCCT
CCTGCCCCTCCTCCTGCTCCTGCCCCTCCTGCTCCTGCCCCTCCTGCCCCTCCTGCCCCTCCTGCTCCTG
CCCCTCCTCCTGCTCCTGCCCCTCCTGCCCCTCCTGCCCCTCCTCCTGCTCCTGCCCCTCCTGCCCCTCC
TCCTGCTCCTGCCCCTCCTCCTGCTCCTGCCCCTCCTGCCCCTCCTGCCCCTCCTCCTGCTCCTGCCCCT
CCTGCCCCTCCTCCTGCTCCTGCCCCTCCTCCTGCTCCTGCCCCTCCTGCCCCTCCTGCCCCTCCTCCTG
CTCCTGCCCCTCCTCCTGCTCCTGCCCCTCCTGCCCCTCCTGCCCCTCCTGCCCCTCCTCCTGCTCCTGC
CCCTCCTCCTGCTCCTGCCCCTCCTGCTCCTGCCCCTCCCGCTCCTGCTCCTGCTCCTGTTCCACCGTGG
GTCCCTTTGCAGCCAATGCAACTTGGACGTTTTTGGGGTCTCCGGACACCATCTCTATGTCTTGGCCCTG
ATCCTGAGCCGCCCGGGGCTCCTGGTCTTCCGCCTCCTCGTCCTCGTCCTCTTCCCCGTCCTCGTCCATG
GTTATCACCCCCTCTTCTTTGAGGTCCACTGCCGCCGGAGCCTTCTGGTCCAGATGTGTCTCCCTTCTCT
CCTAGGCCATTTCCAGGTCCTGTACCTGGCCCCTCGTCAGACATGATTCACACTAAAAGAGATCAATAGA
CATCTTTATTAGACGACGCTCAGTGAATACAGGGAGTGCAGACTCCTGCCCCCTCCAACAGCCCCCCCAC
CCTCATCCCCTTCATGGTCGCTGTCAGACAGATCCAGGTCTGAAAATTCCCCATCCTCCGAACCATCCTC
GTCCTCATCACCAATTACTCGCAGCCCGGAAAACTCCCGCTGAACATCCTCAAGATTTGCGTCCTGAGCC
TCAAGCCAGGCCTCAAATTCCTCGTCCCCCTTTTTGCTGGACGGTAGGGATGGGGATTCTCGGGACCCCT
CCTCTTCCTCTTCAAGGTCACCAGACAGAGATGCTACTGGGGCAACGGAAGAAAAGCTGGGTGCGGCCTG
TGAGGATCAGCTTATCGATGATAAGCTGTCAAACATGAGAATTCTTGAAGACGAAAGGGCCTCGTGATAC
GCCTATTTTTATAGGTTAATGTCATGATAATAATGGTTTCTTAGACGTCAGGTGGCACTTTTCGGGGAAA
TGTGCGCGGAACCCCTATTTGTTTATTTTTCTAAATACATTCAAATATGTATCCGCTCATGAGACAATAA
CCCTGATAAATGCTTCAATAATATTGAAAAAGGAAGAGTATGAGTATTCAACATTTCCGTGTCGCCCTTA
TTCCCTTTTTTGCGGCATTTTGCCTTCCTGTTTTTGCTCACCCAGAAACGCTGGTGAAAGTAAAAGATGC
TGAAGATCAGTTGGGTGCACGAGTGGGTTACATCGAACTGGATCTCAACAGCGGTAAGATCCTTGAGAGT
TTTCGCCCCGAAGAACGTTTTCCAATGATGAGCACTTTTAAAGTTCTGCTATGTGGCGCGGTATTATCCC
GTGTTGACGCCGGGCAAGAGCAACTCGGTCGCCGCATACACTATTCTCAGAATGACTTGGTTGAGTACTC
ACCAGTCACAGAAAAGCATCTTACGGATGGCATGACAGTAAGAGAATTATGCAGTGCTGCCATAACCATG
AGTGATAACACTGCGGCCAACTTACTTCTGACAACGATCGGAGGACCGAAGGAGCTAACCGCTTTTTTGC
ACAACATGGGGGATCATGTAACTCGCCTTGATCGTTGGGAACCGGAGCTGAATGAAGCCATACCAAACGA
CGAGCGTGACACCACGATGCCTGCAGCAATGGCAACAACGTTGCGCAAACTATTAACTGGCGAACTACTT
ACTCTAGCTTCCCGGCAACAATTAATAGACTGGATGGAGGCGGATAAAGTTGCAGGACCACTTCTGCGCT
CGGCCCTTCCGGCTGGCTGGTTTATTGCTGATAAATCTGGAGCCGGTGAGCGTGGGTCTCGCGGTATCAT
TGCAGCACTGGGGCCAGATGGTAAGCCCTCCCGTATCGTAGTTATCTACACGACGGGGAGTCAGGCAACT
ATGGATGAACGAAATAGACAGATCGCTGAGATAGGTGCCTCACTGATTAAGCATTGGTAACTGTCAGACC
AAGTTTACTCATATATACTTTAGATTGATTTAAAACTTCATTTTTAATTTAAAAGGATCTAGGTGAAGAT
CCTTTTTGATAATCTCATGACCAAAATCCCTTAACGTGAGTTTTCGTTCCACTGAGCGTCAGACCCCGTA
GAAAAGATCAAAGGATCTTCTTGAGATCCTTTTTTTCTGCGCGTAATCTGCTGCTTGCAAACAAAAAAAC
CACCGCTACCAGCGGTGGTTTGTTTGCCGGATCAAGAGCTACCAACTCTTTTTCCGAAGGTAACTGGCTT
CAGCAGAGCGCAGATACCAAATACTGTCCTTCTAGTGTAGCCGTAGTTAGGCCACCACTTCAAGAACTCT
GTAGCACCGCCTACATACCTCGCTCTGCTAATCCTGTTACCAGTGGCTGCTGCCAGTGGCGATAAGTCGT
GTCTTACCGGGTTGGACTCAAGACGATAGTTACCGGATAAGGCGCAGCGGTCGGGCTGAACGGGGGGTTC
GTGCACACAGCCCAGCTTGGAGCGAACGACCTACACCGAACTGAGATACCTACAGCGTGAGCTATGAGAA
AGCGCCACGCTTCCCGAAGGGAGAAAGGCGGACAGGTATCCGGTAAGCGGCAGGGTCGGAACAGGAGAGC
GCACGAGGGAGCTTCCAGGGGGAAACGCCTGGTATCTTTATAGTCCTGTCGGGTTTCGCCACCTCTGACT
TGAGCGTCGATTTTTGTGATGCTCGTCAGGGGGGCGGAGCCTATGGAAAAACGCCAGCAACGCGGCCTTT
TTACGGTTCCTGGCCTTTTGCTGGCCTTGAAGCTGTCCCTGATGGTCGTCATCTACCTGCCTGGACAGCA
TGGCCTGCAACGCGGGCATCCCGATGCCGCCGGAAGCGAGAAGAATCATAATGGGGAAGGCCATCCAGCC
TCGCGTCGAATTCGTCGACCTCGAAATTCTACCGGGTAGGGGAGGCGCTTTTCCCAAGGCAGTCTGGAGC
ATGCGCTTTAGCAGCCCCGCTGGGCACTTGGCGCTACACAAGTGGCCTCTGGCCTCGCACACATTCCACA
TCCACCGGTAGGCGCCAACCGGCTCCGTTCTTTGGTGGCCCCTTCGCGCCACCTTCTACTCCTCCCCTAG
TCAGGAAGTTCCCCCCCGCCCCGCAGCTCGCGTCGTGCAGGACGTGACAAATGGAAGTAGCACGTCTCAC
TAGTCTCGTGCAGATGGACAGCACCGCTGAGCAATGGAAGCGGGTAGGCCTTTGGGGCAGCGGCCAATAG
CAGCTTTGCTCCTTCGCTTTCTGGGCTCAGAGGCTGGGAAGGGGTGGGTCCGGGGGCGGGCTCAGGGGCG
GGCTCAGGGGCGGGGCGGGCGCCCGAAGGTCCTCCGGAGGCCCGGCATTCTGCACGCTTCAAAAGCGCAC
GTCTGCCGCGCTGTTCTCCTCTTCCTCATCTCCGGGCCTTTCGACCTGCATCCATCTAGATCTCGAGCAG
CTGAAGCTTACCATGACCGAGTACAAGCCCACGGTGCGCCTCGCCACCCGCGACGACGTCCCCAGGGCCG
TACGCACCCTCGCCGCCGCGTTCGCCGACTACCCCGCCACGCGCCACACCGTCGATCCGGACCGCCACAT
CGAGCGGGTCACCGAGCTGCAAGAACTCTTCCTCACGCGCGTCGGGCTCGACATCGGCAAGGTGTGGGTC
GCGGACGACGGCGCCGCGGTGGCGGTCTGGACCACGCCGGAGAGCGTCGAAGCGGGGGCGGTGTTCGCCG
AGATCGGCCCGCGCATGGCCGAGTTGAGCGGTTCCCGGCTGGCCGCGCAGCAACAGATGGAAGGCCTCCT
GGCGCCGCACCGGCCCAAGGAGCCCGCGTGGTTCCTGGCCACCGTCGGCGTCTCGCCCGACCACCAGGGC
AAGGGTCTGGGCAGCGCCGTCGTGCTCCCCGGAGTGGAGGCGGCCGAGCGCGCCGGGGTGCCCGCCTTCC
TGGAGACCTCCGCGCCCCGCAACCTCCCCTTCTACGAGCGGCTCGGCTTCACCGTCACCGCCGACGTCGA
GGTGCCCGAAGGACCGCGCACCTGGTGCATGACCCGCAAGCCCGGTGCCTGACGCCCGCCCCACGACCCG
CAGCGCCCGACCGAAAGGAGCGCACGACCCCATGCATCGATGATATCAGATCCCCGGGATGCAGAAATTG
ATGATCTATTAAACAATAAAGATGTCCACTAAAATGGAAGTTTTTCCTGTCATACTTTGTTAAGAAGGGT
GAGAACAGAGTACCTACATTTTGAATGGAAGGATTGGAGCTACGGGGGTGGGGGTGGGGTGGGATTAGAT
AAATGCCTGCTCTTTACTGAAGGCTCTTTACTATTGCTTTATGATAATGTTTCATAGTTGGATATCATAA
TTTAAACAAGCAAAACCAAATTAAGGGCCAGCTCATTCCTCCCACTCATGATCTATAGATCTATAGATCT
CTCGTGGGATCATTGTTTTTCTCTTGATTCCCACTTTGTGGTTCTAAGTACTGTGGTTTCCAAATGTGTC
AGTTTCATAGCCTGAAGAACGAGATCAGCAGCCTCTGTTCCACATACACTTCATTCTCAGTATTGTTTTG
CCAAGTTCTAATTCCATCAGAAGCTGGTCGACCAATTCTCATGTTTGACAGCTTATCATCGCAGATCCGG
GCAACGTTGTTGCCATTGCTGCAGGCGCAGAACTGGTAGGTATGGAAGATCTATACATTGAATCAATATT
GGCAATTAGCCATATTAGTCATTGGTTATATAGCATAAATCAATATTGGCTATTGGCCATTGCATACGTT
GTATCTATATCATAATATGTACATTTATATTGGCTCATGTCCAATATGACCGCCAT
